>Addgene plasmid #185389 | pAAV-EFS-DIO-GRAB_OTmut | addgene full sequence | sequence record 366070 | Addgene NGS Result
TCCTGCAGGCAGCTGCGCGCTCGCTCGCTCACTGAGGCCGCCCGGGCGTCGGGCGACCTTTGGTCGCCCG
GCCTCAGTGAGCGAGCGAGCGCGCAGAGAGGGAGTGGCCAACTCCATCACTAGGGGTTCCTGCGGCCGCA
CGCGTAAGCTTGGGCAGAGCGCACATCGCCCACAGTCCCCGAGAAGTTGGGGGGAGGGGTCGGCAATTGA
ACCGGTGCCTAGAGAAGGTGGCGCGGGGTAAACTGGGAAAGTGATGTCGTGTACTGGCTCCGCCTTTTTC
CCGAGGGTGGGGGAGAACCGTATATAAGTGCAGTAGTCGCCGTGAACGTTCTTTTTCGCAACGGGTTTGC
CGCCAGAACACAGTCTAGAGTCGACTCCGGAATAACTTCGTATAGGATACTTTATACGAAGTTATGCAGA
ATGGTAGCTGGATTGTAGCTGCTATTAGCAATATGAAACCTCTTAATAACTTCGTATAGCATACATTATA
CGAAGTTATGGCGCATATGTCACAGCGTGGATGGCTGCGAGCATCTTCTCTGGCTGGAGCTGTACTGGCT
CAGGACAAAGGTAGACGAGTTGCTCTTTTTGCTGACGCTTGTCTCCCCAGGCCGGCTGCCTTTCAGGCGG
CGGAATGAGCAGCAGAGGAAGCGCTGCACAAGTTCTTGGAAGAGGTGGCCCGTGAAGAGCATGTAGATCC
AGGGGTTGCAGCAGCTGTTGAGGCTGGCCAGGAGCATGGCGATGATGAAAGGTGAGGCTTCCTTGGGCGC
ATCGGCATCCCAGACACTCCACATCTGCACGAAAAAGAATGGCGTCCAGCACACGATGAAGGCCAGCACG
ACGATGAAGGTCATCTTGACCGTGCGGATCTTGGCCTTAGAGATGAGCTTTGCTGCTGCTCCGGTGTTGT
ACTCCAGCTTGTGCCCCAGGATGTTGCCGTCCTCCTTGAAGTCGATGCCCTTCAGCTCGATGCGGTTCAC
CAGGGTGTCGCCCTCGAACTTCACCTCGGCGCGGGTCTTGTAGTTGCCGTCGTCCTTGAAGAAGATGGTG
CGCTCCTGGATGTAGCCTTCGGGCATGGCGGACTTGAAGAAGTCGTGCTGCTTCATGTGGTCGGGGTAGC
GGCTGAAGCACTGCACGCCGTAGGTCAGGGTGGTCACGAGGGTGGGCCAGGGCACGGGCAGCTTGCCGGT
GGTGCAGATGAACTTCAGGGTCAGCTTGCCCTCGGTGGCATCGCCCTCACCCTCGCCGGACACGCTGAAC
TTGTGGCCGTTTACGTCGCCGTCCAGCTCGACCAGGATGGGCACCACCCCGGTGAACAGCTCCTCGCCCT
TTCTCACCATGCTCCCTCCGGTACCGCCCTTGTACAGCTCGTCCATGCCGAGAGTGATCCCGGCGGCGGT
CACGAACTCCAGCAGGACCATGTGATCGCGCTTCTCGTTGGGGTCTTTCGAAAGTTTGGACTGCACGCTC
AGGTAGTGGTTGTCGGGCAGCAGCACGGGGCCGTCGCCGATGGGGGTGTTCTGCTGGTAGTGGTAGGCGA
GCTGCACGCCGCCGTCCTCGATGTTGTGGCGGATGTGGAAGTTCGCCTTGATGCCGTTCTTCTGCTTGTC
GGCCTTGATATAGACGTTTCCTCCCGCCGTCTTGAGCCGTAAATTCTGCCAGATCTTGAAGCTGATAAGG
CCATAGCAGGTGGCAAGCACGATGACGGGCACAATGTAGACGGCGAGCGTGATCCACGTGATGTAGGCCT
TGGGCCCCCAGGGTTGAATGAAAACGGCCCAGCAGTCGAAGACACCGTCGGCCACCTCGCGCAGCGAGAA
GATGTGCACCTGCGGCGCGCTGGCCACCAGGCAGCCGAGCCATGTGACGAGTACCGCCAGGCGGTCGGTG
CGGCGGCTCAGCGAGCGCAGCGGCTGGCAGATGGCCAGGCAGCGGTCGAGCGACATGAGCAGCAGCAGGT
AGGTGGACGCGAACATGCCCACAACCTGCAGGTACTTGACGAGGCGGCACAGCAGGTCGGGCCCGTAGAA
GCGGAACGTGATGTCCCACAGAAGCTGCGGCAGCACCTGGAACACCGCCACTACCAGGTCGGCTATGCTC
AGGTGCTTCATGAAGAAGAAGAGGCGCGAGTGCTTGTGGCGCGTGGTGCGCAGCGCTAGCAGCACGCACG
CGTTGCCGCTCAGCGCCAGGAACAGGATGAGGCACAGCACGGCCACCTCCACCCGCGCCAGGGCCTCGTT
GCGCTGTGGCGGCCCGGCAGTGCGATTGCCCTCGGTTCCCGGCGGCGCCGCGCTCCCGTTGACCGCCTCA
GCGCTCCAGTTAGCCGCAAACGCACCCTCACCGGTGGTGCCAACTTTTTTGTACAAACTTGTGTCACCAG
TGGAACCTGGAACCCAGAGCAGCAGTACCCATAGCAGGAGTGTGTCTGTCTCCATGGTGGCGCTAGCATA
ACTTCGTATAAAGTATCCTATACGAAGTTATTTGCCTTAACCCAGAAATTATCACTGTTATTCTTTAGAA
TGGTGCAAAGAATAACTTCGTATAATGTATGCTATACGAAGTTATGAATTCGATATCAAGCTTATCGATA
ATCAACCTCTGGATTACAAAATTTGTGAAAGATTGACTGGTATTCTTAACTATGTTGCTCCTTTTACGCT
ATGTGGATACGCTGCTTTAATGCCTTTGTATCATGCTATTGCTTCCCGTATGGCTTTCATTTTCTCCTCC
TTGTATAAATCCTGGTTGCTGTCTCTTTATGAGGAGTTGTGGCCCGTTGTCAGGCAACGTGGCGTGGTGT
GCACTGTGTTTGCTGACGCAACCCCCACTGGTTGGGGCATTGCCACCACCTGTCAGCTCCTTTCCGGGAC
TTTCGCTTTCCCCCTCCCTATTGCCACGGCGGAACTCATCGCCGCCTGCCTTGCCCGCTGCTGGACAGGG
GCTCGGCTGTTGGGCACTGACAATTCCGTGGTGTTGTCGGGGAAATCATCGTCCTTTCCTTGGCTGCTCG
CCTATGTTGCCACCTGGATTCTGCGCGGGACGTCCTTCTGCTACGTCCCTTCGGCCCTCAATCCAGCGGA
CCTTCCTTCCCGCGGCCTGCTGCCGGCTCTGCGGCCTCTTCCGCGTCTTCGCCTTCGCCCTCAGACGAGT
CGGATCTCCCTTTGGGCCGCCTCCCCGCATCGATACCGAGCGCTGCTCGAGAGATCTACGGGTGGCATCC
CTGTGACCCCTCCCCAGTGCCTCTCCTGGCCCTGGAAGTTGCCACTCCAGTGCCCACCAGCCTTGTCCTA
ATAAAATTAAGTTGCATCATTTTGTCTGACTAGGTGTCCTTCTATAATATTATGGGGTGGAGGGGGGTGG
TATGGAGCAAGGGGCAAGTTGGGAAGACAACCTGTAGGGCCTGCGGGGTCTATTGGGAACCAAGCTGGAG
TGCAGTGGCACAATCTTGGCTCACTGCAATCTCCGCCTCCTGGGTTCAAGCGATTCTCCTGCCTCAGCCT
CCCGAGTTGTTGGGATTCCAGGCATGCATGACCAGGCTCAGCTAATTTTTGTTTTTTTGGTAGAGACGGG
GTTTCACCATATTGGCCAGGCTGGTCTCCAACTCCTAATCTCAGGTGATCTACCCACCTTGGCCTCCCAA
ATTGCTGGGATTACAGGCGTGAACCACTGCTCCCTTCCCTGTCCTTCTGATTTTGTAGGTAACCACGTGC
GGACCGAGCGGCCGCAGGAACCCCTAGTGATGGAGTTGGCCACTCCCTCTCTGCGCGCTCGCTCGCTCAC
TGAGGCCGGGCGACCAAAGGTCGCCCGACGCCCGGGCTTTGCCCGGGCGGCCTCAGTGAGCGAGCGAGCG
CGCAGCTGCCTGCAGGGGCGCCTGATGCGGTATTTTCTCCTTACGCATCTGTGCGGTATTTCACACCGCA
TA
[95 nt withheld, positions 3923-4017]
T
[46 nt withheld, positions 4019-4064]
C
[141 nt withheld, positions 4066-4206]
CCTTTGACGTTGGAGTCCACGTTCTTT
[37 nt withheld, positions 4234-4270]
ACTCTATCTCGGGCTATTCTTTTGATTTATAAGGGATTTTGCCGATTTCGGTCTATTGGTTAAAAAATGA
GCTGATTTAACAAAAATTTAACGCGAATTTTAACAAAATATTAACGTTTACAATTTTATGGTGCACTCTC
AGTACAATCTGCTCTGATGCCGCATAGTTAAGCCAGCCCCGACACCCGCCAACACCCGCTGACGCGCCCT
GACGGGCTTGTCTGCTCCCGGCATCCGCTTACAGACAAGCTGTGACCGTCTCCGGGAGCTGCATGTGTCA
GAGGTTTTCACCGTCATCACCGAAACGCGCGAGACGAAAGGGCCTCGTGATACGCCTATTTTTATAGGTT
AATGTCATGATAATAATGGTTTCTTAGACGTCAGGTGGCACTTTTCGGGGAAATGTGCGCGGAACCCCTA
TTTGTTTATTTTTCTAAATACATTCAAATATGTATCCGCTCATGAGACAATAACCCTGATAAATGCTTCA
ATAATATTGAAAAAGGAAGAGTATGAGTATTCAACATTTCCGTGTCGCCCTTATTCCCTTTTTTGCGGCA
TTTTGCCTTCCTGTTTTTGCTCACCCAGAAACGCTGGTGAAAGTAAAAGATGCTGAAGATCAGTTGGGTG
CACGAGTGGGTTACATCGAACTGGATCTCAACAGCGGTAAGATCCTTGAGAGTTTTCGCCCCGAAGAACG
TTTTCCAATGATGAGCACTTTTAAAGTTCTGCTATGTGGCGCGGTATTATCCCGTATTGACGCCGGGCAA
GAGCAACTCGGTCGCCGCATACACTATTCTCAGAATGACTTGGTTGAGTACTCACCAGTCACAGAAAAGC
ATCTTACGGATGGCATGACAGTAAGAGAATTATGCAGTGCTGCCATAACCATGAGTGATAACACTGCGGC
CAACTTACTTCTGACAACGATCGGAGGACCGAAGGAGCTAACCGCTTTTTTGCACAACATGGGGGATCAT
GTAACTCGCCTTGATCGTTGGGAACCGGAGCTGAATGAAGCCATACCAAACGACGAGCGTGACACCACGA
TGCCTGTAGCAATGGCAACAACGTTGCGCAAACTATTAACTGGCGAACTACTTACTCTAGCTTCCCGGCA
ACAATTAATAGACTGGATGGAGGCGGATAAAGTTGCAGGACCACTTCTGCGCTCGGCCCTTCCGGCTGGC
TGGTTTATTGCTGATAAATCTGGAGCCGGTGAGCGTGGGTCTCGCGGTATCATTGCAGCACTGGGGCCAG
ATGGTAAGCCCTCCCGTATCGTAGTTATCTACACGACGGGGAGTCAGGCAACTATGGATGAACGAAATAG
ACAGATCGCTGAGATAGGTGCCTCACTGATTAAGCATTGGTAACTGTCAGACCAAGTTTACTCATATATA
CTTTAGATTGATTTAAAACTTCATTTTTAATTTAAAAGGATCTAGGTGAAGATCCTTTTTGATAATCTCA
TGACCAAAATCCCTTAACGTGAGTTTTCGTTCCACTGAGCGTCAGACCCCGTAGAAAAGATCAAAGGATC
TTCTTGAGATCCTTTTTTTCTGCGCGTAATCTGCTGCTTGCAAACAAAAAAACCACCGCTACCAGCGGTG
GTTTGTTTGCCGGATCAAGAGCTACCAACTCTTTTTCCGAAGGTAACTGGCTTCAGCAGAGCGCAGATAC
CAAATACTGTTCTTCTAGTGTAGCCGTAGTTAGGCCACCACTTCAAGAACTCTGTAGCACCGCCTACATA
CCTCGCTCTGCTAATCCTGTTACCAGTGGCTGCTGCCAGTGGCGATAAGTCGTGTCTTACCGGGTTGGAC
TCAAGACGATAGTTACCGGATAAGGCGCAGCGGTCGGGCTGAACGGGGGGTTCGTGCACACAGCCCAGCT
TGGAGCGAACGACCTACACCGAACTGAGATACCTACAGCGTGAGCTATGAGAAAGCGCCACGCTTCCCGA
AGGGAGAAAGGCGGACAGGTATCCGGTAAGCGGCAGGGTCGGAACAGGAGAGCGCACGAGGGAGCTTCCA
GGGGGAAACGCCTGGTATCTTTATAGTCCTGTCGGGTTTCGCCACCTCTGACTTGAGCGTCGATTTTTGT
GATGCTCGTCAGGGGGGCGGAGCCTATGGAAAAACGCCAGCAACGCGGCCTTTTTACGGTTCCTGGCCTT
TTGCTGGCCTTTTGCTCACATG
Features (pLannotate 1.2.2; 25 found; start..end, strand, type, name):
     13..40      +  repeat_region  AAV2 ITR (fragment): inverted terminal repeat of adeno-associated virus serotype 2 inverted
     69..96      +  repeat_region  AAV2 ITR (fragment): inverted terminal repeat of adeno-associated virus serotype 2 inverted
    152..363     +  promoter       EF-1α core promoter: core promoter for human elongation factor EF-1α
    382..415     +  protein_bind   lox2272: Cre-mediated recombination occurs in the 8-bp core sequence (GGATACTT). lox2272 sites are compatible with each other, but incompatible with loxP or loxN sites (Lee and Saito, 1988). Cre recombinase
    416..465     -  intron         β-globin intron (fragment): internally truncated intron from human β-globin
    466..499     +  protein_bind   loxP: Cre-mediated recombination occurs in the 8-bp core sequence (GCATACAT). Cre recombinase
    678..908     -  CDS            OPR (fragment): OPR_OCTVU - Also known as OTR From Octopus vulgaris (Common octopus).
    906..1628    -  CDS            cEGFP: cEGFP is a basic (constitutively fluorescent) green fluorescent protein published in 2008, derived from Aequorea victoria.
   1638..2339    -  CDS            OXTR (fragment): OXYR_SHEEP - Experimental evidence at protein level: Swiss-Prot protein existence level 1. Receptor for oxytocin. The activity of this receptor is mediated by G proteins which activate a phosphatidylinositol-calcium second messenger system. From Ovis aries (Sheep).
   2354..2371    -  protein_bind   attB1 (fragment): mutant version of attB; core recombination site for the Gateway® BP reaction BP Clonase™
   2373..2435    -  sig_peptide    Igκ leader: leader sequence from mouse immunoglobulin κ light chain
   2448..2481    -  protein_bind   lox2272: Cre-mediated recombination occurs in the 8-bp core sequence (GGATACTT). lox2272 sites are compatible with each other, but incompatible with loxP or loxN sites (Lee and Saito, 1988). Cre recombinase
   2482..2531    -  intron         β-globin intron (fragment): internally truncated intron from human β-globin
   2532..2565    -  protein_bind   loxP: Cre-mediated recombination occurs in the 8-bp core sequence (GCATACAT). Cre recombinase
   2566..2590    +  misc_feature   MCS (fragment): pBluescript multiple cloning site
   2590..3178    +  misc_feature   WPRE: woodchuck hepatitis virus posttranscriptional regulatory element
   3210..3686    +  polyA_signal   hGH poly(A) signal: human growth hormone polyadenylation signal
   3726..3866    +  repeat_region  AAV2 ITR: inverted terminal repeat of adeno-associated virus serotype 2 inverted
   3871..3922    -  misc_feature   bom (fragment): basis of mobility region from pBR322
   3941..4396    +  rep_origin     f1 ori (sequence partly withheld): f1 bacteriophage origin of replication; arrow indicates direction of (+) strand synthesis
   4397..4446    -  misc_feature   bom (fragment): basis of mobility region from pBR322
   4548..4583    -  CDS            rop (fragment): Rop protein, which maintains plasmids at low copy number; rop
   4678..4782    +  promoter       AmpR promoter: bla
   4783..5643    +  CDS            AmpR: β-lactamase; bla; confers resistance to ampicillin, carbenicillin, and related antibiotics
   5814..6402    +  rep_origin     ori: high-copy-number ColE1/pMB1/pBR322/pUC origin of replication
