[The description below was written by a language model from this plasmid's Addgene catalogue record and pLannotate feature annotations shown in this document.]
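Description:
pAAV-EFS-DIO-GRAB_OTmut is an adeno-associated virus transfer plasmid for Cre-dependent expression of GRAB_OTmut, the control version of a GPCR-activation-based fluorescent oxytocin sensor. It is built on a pAAV backbone and is propagated in bacteria as a high-copy plasmid through a ColE1/pUC-type origin with ampicillin selection (AmpR); an f1 origin is also present. The expression cassette is flanked by AAV2 inverted terminal repeats, which allow it to be packaged into recombinant AAV particles. The upstream ITR is detected only as short fragments in the sequenced record, whereas the downstream ITR is annotated in full.

Expression is driven by the short EF-1α core promoter (EFS). Downstream lies a DIO/FLEx arrangement: lox2272 and loxP sites on one side and an oppositely oriented lox2272/loxP pair on the other, bracketing the sensor coding sequence, which sits in the antisense orientation. Without Cre, no functional transcript is made. Cre recombination between the incompatible lox pairs inverts and locks the cassette into the sense orientation. The insert, listed as bovine in origin, begins with an Igκ leader peptide and consists of oxytocin receptor sequence interrupted by a GFP-derived (cEGFP-like) module, the typical GRAB design in which a fluorescent protein is inserted within the receptor. The annotation tool matched the receptor segments to sheep and octopus homologues, presumably reflecting sequence similarity. A WPRE and hGH polyadenylation signal follow to enhance transcript stability and processing.

The catalogue purpose line names GRAB_OT1.0, but the plasmid name and insert field indicate the mutant control sensor. The specific mutation is not stated. The construct would typically serve as a negative control alongside the active sensor when imaging oxytocin release in Cre-defined cell populations.
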