Addgene plasmid #185389: pAAV-EFS-DIO-GRAB_OTmut
Purpose: Expresses the genetically-encoded fluorescent oxytocin(OT) sensor GRAB_OT1.0 in a cre-dependent manner
Depositing lab: Yulong Li. Depositing organization: Peking University. Publication: A genetically encoded sensor measures temporal oxytocin release from different neuronal compartments. Qian T, Wang H, Wang P, Geng L, Mei L, Osakada T, Wang L, Tang Y, Kania A, Grinevich V, Stoop R, Lin D, Luo M, Li Y. Nat Biotechnol. 2023 Jan 2. doi: 10.1038/s41587-022-01561-2. PubMed 36593404.
Backbone
  Vector backbone: pAAV
  Backbone size w/o insert (bp): 4322
  Vector type: AAV
Growth in bacteria
  Bacterial resistance: Ampicillin, 100 μg/mL
  Growth temperature: 37°C
  Growth strain: NEB Stable
  Copy number: High Copy
Gene/Insert
  Gene/Insert name: GPCR activation based oxytocin control sensor GRAB_OTmut
  Species: B. taurus (bovine)
  Insert size (bp): 1926
  Promoter: EFS
  Cloning method: Gibson Cloning
  Sequencing primers: 3′ GGAGGAGAAAATGAAAGCCA
Terms and licenses: Academic/Nonprofit Terms; Industry Terms: Not Available to Industry
Depositor comments: Please visit https://www.biorxiv.org/content/10.1101/2022.02.10.480016v1.full for bioRxiv preprint.
How to cite: pAAV-EFS-DIO-GRAB_OTmut was a gift from Yulong Li (Addgene plasmid # 185389 ; http://n2t.net/addgene:185389 ; RRID:Addgene_185389)
